>Addgene plasmid #207499 | pIG-836_NY-ESO-1_TCR_FAS/OX40 | addgene full sequence | sequence record 412321 | Addgene NGS Result
GAAGATCCTTTGATCTTTTCTACGGGGTCTGACGCTCAGTGGAACGAAAACTCACGTTAAGGGATTTTGG
TCATGAGATTATCAAAAAGGATCTTCACCTAGATCCTTTTAAATTAAAAATGAAGTTTTAAATCAATCTA
AAGTATATATGAGTAAACTTGGTCTGACAGTTACCAATGCTTAATCAGTGAGGCACCTATCTCAGCGATC
TGTCTATTTCGTTCATCCATAGTTGCCTGACTCCCCGTCGTGTAGATAACTACGATACGGGAGGGCTTAC
CATCTGGCCCCAGTGCTGCAATGATACCGCGAGACCCACGCTCACCGGCTCCAGATTTATCAGCAATAAA
CCAGCCAGCCGGAAGGGCCGAGCGCAGAAGTGGTCCTGCAACTTTATCCGCCTCCATCCAGTCTATTAAT
TGTTGCCGGGAAGCTAGAGTAAGTAGTTCGCCAGTTAATAGTTTGCGCAACGTTGTTGCCATTGCTACAG
GCATCGTGGTGTCACGCTCGTCGTTTGGTATGGCTTCATTCAGCTCCGGTTCCCAACGATCAAGGCGAGT
TACATGATCCCCCATGTTGTGCAAAAAAGCGGTTAGCTCCTTCGGTCCTCCGATCGTTGTCAGAAGTAAG
TTGGCCGCAGTGTTATCACTCATGGTTATGGCAGCACTGCATAATTCTCTTACTGTCATGCCATCCGTAA
GATGCTTTTCTGTGACTGGTGAGTACTCAACCAAGTCATTCTGAGAATAGTGTATGCGGCGACCGAGTTG
CTCTTGCCCGGCGTCAATACGGGATAATACCGCGCCACATAGCAGAACTTTAAAAGTGCTCATCATTGGA
AAACGTTCTTCGGGGCGAAAACTCTCAAGGATCTTACCGCTGTTGAGATCCAGTTCGATGTAACCCACTC
GTGCACCCAACTGATCTTCAGCATCTTTTACTTTCACCAGCGTTTCTGGGTGAGCAAAAACAGGAAGGCA
AAATGCCGCAAAAAAGGGAATAAGGGCGACACGGAAATGTTGAATACTCATACTCTTCCTTTTTCAATAT
TATTGAAGCATTTATCAGGGTTATTGTCTCATGAGCGGATACATATTTGAATGTATTTAGAAAAATAAAC
AAATAGGGGTTCCGCGCACATTTCCCCGAAAAGTGCCACCTGACGTCTAAGAAACCATTATTATCATGAC
ATTAACCTATAAAAATAGGCGTATCACGAGGCCCTTTCGTCTCGCGCGTTTCGGTGATGACGGTGAAAAC
CTCTGACACATGCAGCTCCCGGAGACGGTCACAGCTTGTCTGTAAGCGGATGCCGGGAGCAGACAAGCCC
GTCAGGGCGCGTCAGCGGGTGTTGGCGGGTGTCGGGGCTGGCTTAACTATGCGGCATCAGAGCAGATTGT
ACTGAGAGTGCACCATATGCGGTGTGAAATACCGCACAGATGCGTAAGGAGAAAATACCGCATCAGGCGC
CATTCACCATTCAGGCTGCGCAACTGTTGGGAAGGGCGATCGGTGCGGGCCTCTTCGCTATTACGCCAGC
TGGCGAAAGGGGGATGTGCTGCAAGGCGATTAAGTTGGGTAACGCCAGGGTTTTCCCAGTCACGACGTTG
TAAAACGACGGCCAGTGAATTCGAGCTCGGTACCCGGGGATTTCAGGTTTCCTTGAGTGGCAGGCCAGGC
CTGGCCGTGAACGTTCACTGAAATCATGGCCTCTTGGCCAAGATTGATAGCTTGTGCCTGTCCCTGAGTC
CCAGTCCATCACGAGCAGCTGGTTTCTAAGATGCTATTTCCCGTATAAAGCATGAGCACGTGCATTCGCA
CGCCCACAGAGCCCCGCCCTTGTCCATCACTGGCATCTGGACTCCAGCCTGGGTTGGGGCAAAGAGGGAA
ATGAGATCATGTCCTAACCCTGATCCTCTTGTCCCACAGATATCCAGAACCCTGACCCTGCCGGATCGGG
TGGGACTAGTGGCGGTGGAGGGAGCGGCGGACAGTGCACCAACTATGCGCTGCTGAAACTGGCGGGCGAT
GTGGAAAGCAACCCGGGCCCGATGCTGGGCATCTGGACCCTCCTACCTCTGGTTCTTACGTCTGTTGCTA
GATTATCGTCCAAAAGTGTTAATGCCCAAGTGACTGACATCAACTCCAAGGGATTGGAATTGAGGAAGAC
TGTTACTACAGTTGAGACTCAGAACTTGGAAGGCCTGCATCATGATGGCCAATTCTGCCATAAGCCCTGT
CCTCCAGGTGAAAGGAAAGCTAGGGACTGCACAGTCAATGGGGATGAACCAGACTGCGTGCCCTGCCAAG
AAGGGAAGGAGTACACAGACAAAGCCCATTTTTCTTCCAAATGCAGAAGATGTAGATTGTGTGATGAAGG
ACATGGCTTAGAAGTGGAAATAAACTGCACCCGGACCCAGAATACCAAGTGCAGATGTAAACCAAACTTT
TTTTGTAACTCTACTGTATGTGAACACTGTGACCCTTGCACCAAATGTGAACATGGAATCATCAAGGAAT
GCACACTCACCAGCAACACCAAGTGCAAAGAGGAAGGATCCAGATCTAACTTGGGGTGGCTTTGTCTTCT
TCTTTTGCCAATTCCACTAATTGTTTGGGTGAAGAGAAAGGAAGTACAGAAAGCCCTGTACCTGCTCCGG
AGGGACCAGAGGCTGCCCCCCGATGCCCACAAGCCCCCTGGGGGAGGCAGTTTCCGGACCCCCATCCAAG
AGGAGCAGGCCGACGCCCACTCCACCCTGGCCAAGATCAGGGCTAAGAGAGGTTCAGGATCTGGCGGTGG
ATCTGGCGGAGGAACCGGTGCTGGAAGTGGTGAGGGCAGGGGATCTCTCCTTACTTGTGGCGACGTGGAG
GAGAACCCCGGCCCCATGAGCATCGGCCTCCTGTGCTGTGCAGCCTTGTCTCTCCTGTGGGCAGGTCCAG
TGAATGCTGGTGTCACTCAGACCCCAAAATTCCAGGTCCTGAAGACAGGACAGAGCATGACACTGCAGTG
TGCCCAGGATATGAACCATGAATACATGTCCTGGTATCGACAAGACCCAGGCATGGGGCTGAGGCTGATT
CATTACTCAGTTGGTGCTGGTATCACTGACCAAGGAGAAGTCCCCAATGGCTACAATGTCTCCAGATCAA
CCACAGAGGATTTCCCGCTCAGGCTGCTGTCGGCTGCTCCCTCCCAGACATCTGTGTACTTCTGTGCCAG
CAGTTACGTCGGGAACACCGGGGAGCTGTTTTTTGGAGAAGGCTCTAGGCTGACCGTACTGGAGGACCTG
AAAAACGTGTTCCCACCCGAGGTCGCTGTGTTTGAGCCATCAGAAGCAGAGATCTCCCACACCCAAAAGG
CCACACTGGTATGCCTGGCCACAGGCTTCTACCCCGACCACGTGGAGCTGAGCTGGTGGGTGAATGGGAA
GGAGGTGCACAGTGGGGTCAGCACAGACCCGCAGCCCCTCAAGGAGCAGCCCGCCCTCAATGACTCCAGA
TACTGCCTGAGCAGCCGCCTGAGGGTCTCGGCCACCTTCTGGCAGAACCCCCGCAACCACTTCCGCTGTC
AAGTCCAGTTCTACGGGCTCTCGGAGAATGACGAGTGGACCCAGGATAGGGCCAAACCCGTCACCCAGAT
CGTCAGCGCCGAGGCCTGGGGTAGAGCAGACTGTGGCTTCACCTCCGAGTCTTACCAGCAAGGGGTCCTG
TCTGCCACCATCCTCTATGAGATCTTGCTAGGGAAGGCCACCTTGTATGCCGTGCTGGTCAGTGCCCTCG
TGCTGATGGCTATGGTCAAGAGAAAGGATTCCAGAGGCCGGGCCAAGCGGTCCGGATCCGGAGCCACCAA
CTTCAGCCTGCTGAAGCAGGCCGGCGACGTGGAGGAGAACCCCGGCCCCATGGAGACCCTCTTGGGCCTG
CTTATCCTTTGGCTGCAGCTGCAATGGGTGAGCAGCAAACAGGAGGTGACGCAGATTCCTGCAGCTCTGA
GTGTCCCAGAAGGAGAAAACTTGGTTCTCAACTGCAGTTTCACTGATAGCGCTATTTACAACCTCCAGTG
GTTTAGGCAGGACCCTGGGAAAGGTCTCACATCTCTGTTGCTTATTCAGTCAAGTCAGAGAGAGCAAACA
AGTGGAAGACTTAATGCCTCGCTGGATAAATCATCAGGACGTAGTACTTTATACATTGCAGCTTCTCAGC
CTGGTGACTCAGCCACCTACCTCTGTGCTGTGAGGCCCCTGTACGGAGGAAGCTACATACCTACATTTGG
AAGAGGAACCAGCCTTATTGTTCATCCGTATATCCAGAACCCTGACCCTGCGGTGTACCAGCTGAGAGAC
TCTAAATCCAGTGACAAGTCTGTCTGCCTATTCACCGATTTTGATTCTCAAACAAATGTGTCACAAAGTA
AGGATTCTGATGTGTATATCACAGACAAAACTGTGCTAGACATGAGGTCTATGGACTTCAAGAGCAACAG
TGCTGTGGCCTGGAGCAACAAATCTGACTTTGCATGTGCAAACGCCTTCAACAACAGCATTATTCCAGAA
GACACCTTCTTCCCCAGCCCAGGTAAGGGCAGCTTTGGTGCCTTCGCAGGCTGTTTCCTTGCTTCAGGAA
TGGCCATCCTCTAGAGTCGACCTGCAGGCATGCAAGCTTGGCGTAATCATGGTCATAGCTGTTTCCTGTG
TGAAATTGTTATCCGCTCACAATTCCACACAACATACGAGCCGGAAGCATAAAGTGTAAAGCCTGGGGTG
CCTAATGAGTGAGCTAACTCACATTAATTGCGTTGCGCTCACTGCCCGCTTTCCAGTCGGGAAACCTGTC
GTGCCAGCTGCATTAATGAATCGGCCAACGCGCGGGGAGAGGCGGTTTGCGTATTGGGCGCTCTTCCGCT
TCCTCGCTCACTGACTCGCTGCGCTCGGTCGTTCGGCTGCGGCGAGCGGTATCAGCTCACTCAAAGGCGG
TAATACGGTTATCCACAGAATCAGGGGATAACGCAGGAAAGAACATGTGAGCAAAAGGCCAGCAAAAGGC
CAGGAACCGTAAAAAGGCCGCGTTGCTGGCGTTTTTCCATAGGCTCCGCCCCCCTGACGAGCATCACAAA
AATCGACGCTCAAGTCAGAGGTGGCGAAACCCGACAGGACTATAAAGATACCAGGCGTTTCCCCCTGGAA
GCTCCCTCGTGCGCTCTCCTGTTCCGACCCTGCCGCTTACCGGATACCTGTCCGCCTTTCTCCCTTCGGG
AAGCGTGGCGCTTTCTCATAGCTCACGCTGTAGGTATCTCAGTTCGGTGTAGGTCGTTCGCTCCAAGCTG
GGCTGTGTGCACGAACCCCCCGTTCAGCCCGACCGCTGCGCCTTATCCGGTAACTATCGTCTTGAGTCCA
ACCCGGTAAGACACGACTTATCGCCACTGGCAGCAGCCACTGGTAACAGGATTAGCAGAGCGAGGTATGT
AGGCGGTGCTACAGAGTTCTTGAAGTGGTGGCCTAACTACGGCTACACTAGAAGAACAGTATTTGGTATC
TGCGCTCTGCTGAAGCCAGTTACCTTCGGAAAAAGAGTTGGTAGCTCTTGATCCGGCAAACAAACCACCG
CTGGTAGCGGTGGTTTTTTTGTTTGCAAGCAGCAGATTACGCGCAGAAAAAAAGGATCTCAA
Features (pLannotate 1.2.2; 17 found; start..end, strand, type, name):
    171..1031    -  CDS            AmpR: β-lactamase; bla; confers resistance to ampicillin, carbenicillin, and related antibiotics
   1032..1136    -  promoter       AmpR promoter: bla
   1231..1266    +  CDS            rop (fragment): Rop protein, which maintains plasmids at low copy number; rop
   1368..1467    +  misc_feature   bom (fragment): basis of mobility region from pBR322
   1477..1630    -  CDS            lacZα (fragment): LacZα fragment of β-galactosidase; lacZ fragment
   2052..2642    +  CDS            FAS (fragment): TNR6_HUMAN - Also known as APT1, FAS1, TNFRSF6. Experimental evidence at protein level: Swiss-Prot protein existence level 1. Receptor for TNFSF6/FASLG. The adapter molecule FADD recruits caspase-8 to the activated receptor. The resulting death-inducing signaling complex (DISC) performs caspase-8 proteolytic activation which initiates the subsequent cascade of caspases (aspartate-specific cysteine proteases) mediating apoptosis. FAS-mediated apoptosis may have a role in the induction of peripheral tolerance, in the antigen- stimulated suicide of mature T-cells, or both. The secreted isoforms 2
   2886..3227    +  CDS            TRBV6-5: TVB65_HUMAN - Experimental evidence at protein level: Swiss-Prot protein existence level 1. V region of the variable domain of T cell receptor (TR) beta chain that participates in the antigen recognition (PubMed:24600447). Alpha-beta T cell receptors are antigen specific receptors which are essential to the immune response and are present on the cell surface of T lymphocytes. Recognize peptide-major histocompatibility (MH) (pMH) complexes that are displayed by antigen presenting cells (APC), a prerequisite for efficient T cell adaptive immunity against pathogens (PubMed:25493333). Binding of a
   3234..3281    +  CDS            TRBJ2-2: TJB22_HUMAN - Protein predicted: Swiss-Prot protein existence level 4. J region of the variable domain of T cell receptor (TR) beta chain that participates in the antigen recognition (PubMed:24600447). Alpha-beta T cell receptors are antigen specific receptors which are essential to the immune response and are present on the cell surface of T lymphocytes. Recognize peptide-major histocompatibility (MH) (pMH) complexes that are displayed by antigen presenting cells (APC), a prerequisite for efficient T cell adaptive immunity against pathogens (PubMed:25493333). Binding of alpha-beta TR to pMH c
   3285..3818    +  CDS            TRBC2: TRBC2_HUMAN - Also known as TCRBC2 From Homo sapiens (Human).
   3900..4235    +  CDS            TRAV21: TVA21_HUMAN - Experimental evidence at protein level: Swiss-Prot protein existence level 1. V region of the variable domain of T cell receptor (TR) alpha chain that participates in the antigen recognition (PubMed:24600447). Alpha-beta T cell receptors are antigen specific receptors which are essential to the immune response and are present on the cell surface of T lymphocytes. Recognize peptide-major histocompatibility (MH) (pMH) complexes that are displayed by antigen presenting cells (APC), a prerequisite for efficient T cell adaptive immunity against pathogens (PubMed:25493333). Binding of
   4302..4571    +  CDS            TRAC (fragment): TRAC_HUMAN - Also known as TCRA. Experimental evidence at protein level: Swiss-Prot protein existence level 1. Constant region of T cell receptor (TR) alpha chain (PubMed:24600447). Alpha-beta T cell receptors are antigen specific receptors which are essential to the immune response and are present on the cell surface of T lymphocytes. Recognize peptide-major histocompatibility (MH) (pMH) complexes that are displayed by antigen presenting cells (APC), a prerequisite for efficient T cell adaptive immunity against pathogens (PubMed:25493333). Binding of alpha-beta TR to pMH complex initiates TR-
   4626..4659    +  misc_feature   MCS (fragment): pUC18/19 multiple cloning site
   4696..4712    -  protein_bind   lac operator: The lac repressor binds to the lac operator to inhibit transcription in E. coli. This inhibition can be relieved by adding lactose or isopropyl-β-D-thiogalactopyranoside (IPTG). lac repressor encoded by lacI
   4720..4750    -  promoter       lac promoter: promoter for the E. coli lac operon
   4765..4786    -  protein_bind   CAP binding site: CAP binding activates transcription in the presence of cAMP. E. coli catabolite activator protein
   4799..4891    -  CDS            lacI (fragment): lac repressor; lacI; The lac repressor binds to the lac operator to inhibit transcription in E. coli. This inhibition can be relieved by adding lactose or isopropyl-β-D-thiogalactopyranoside (IPTG).
   5074..5662    -  rep_origin     ori: high-copy-number ColE1/pMB1/pBR322/pUC origin of replication
