[The description below was written by a language model from this plasmid's Addgene catalogue record and pLannotate feature annotations shown in this document.]
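Description:
pIG-836_NY-ESO-1_TCR_FAS/OX40 is a pUC19-based, high-copy bacterial plasmid catalogued as a CRISPR vector. It does not encode a nuclease or guide RNA. Instead it stores a donor sequence from which homology-directed repair (HDR) templates are generated for non-viral knock-in into the TRAC locus of human T cells. It is propagated in E. coli through the ColE1/pUC origin and selected with ampicillin through the β-lactamase gene and its bla promoter. The remaining backbone annotations (lacZα, lac promoter and operator, CAP site, MCS fragment, and short rop, bom and lacI fragments) are remnants of the cloning vector that flank the Gibson-assembled insert.

The payload lies on one strand and begins with a fragment of human FAS. According to the insert name, this fragment is part of a FAS/OX40 chimeric receptor, although the OX40 portion was not annotated in the feature table. A design of this kind would typically pair the FAS ligand-binding portion with OX40 costimulatory signalling, but the record does not describe the domain boundaries. Downstream is a complete TCR β chain (TRBV6-5, TRBJ2-2, TRBC2), followed by the α-chain variable region (TRAV21) and a TRAC fragment; together these encode the NY-ESO-1-specific TCR. No mammalian promoter or polyadenylation signal is annotated, which is consistent with expression depending on the endogenous TRAC locus after integration. The TRAC fragment probably overlaps the 3′ homology region. The homology arms and any self-cleaving peptide linkers in the unannotated gaps between coding segments are not identified in the record. The construct comes from work on pooled discovery of synthetic knock-in sequences for programming durable T cell therapies.
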