Addgene plasmid #207499: pIG-836_NY-ESO-1_TCR_FAS/OX40
Purpose: This plasmid can be used to generate HDR templates for non-viral knockin into the TRAC locus of human T cells.
Depositing lab: Alexander Marson. Depositing organization: J. David Gladstone Institutes. Publication: Modular pooled discovery of synthetic knockin sequences to program durable cell therapies. Blaeschke F, Chen YY, Apathy R, Daniel B, Chen AY, Chen PA, Sandor K, Zhang W, Li Z, Mowery CT, Yamamoto TN, Nyberg WA, To A, Yu R, Bueno R, Kim MC, Schmidt R, Goodman DB, Feuchtinger T, Eyquem J, Jimmie Ye C, Carnevale J, Satpathy AT, Shifrut E, Roth TL, Marson A. Cell. 2023 Sep 14;186(19):4216-4234.e33. doi: 10.1016/j.cell.2023.08.013. PubMed 37714135.
Backbone
  Vector backbone: PUC19
  Vector type: CRISPR
Growth in bacteria
  Bacterial resistance: Ampicillin, 100 μg/mL
  Growth temperature: 37°C
  Growth strain: NEB Stable
  Copy number: High Copy
Gene/Insert
  Gene/Insert name: FAS/OX40, NY-ESO-1_TCR
  Species: H. sapiens (human)
  Entrez Gene: FAS (a.k.a. ALPS1A, APO-1, APT1, CD95, FAS1, FASTM, TNFRSF6)
  Cloning method: Gibson Cloning
Resource information
  A portion of this plasmid was derived from a plasmid made by: NY-ESO-1 TCR sequence was provided by Antoni Ribas.
Terms and licenses: Academic/Nonprofit Terms; Industry Terms: Not Available to Industry
Depositor comments: Please visit https://doi.org/10.1101/2022.07.27.501186 for bioRxiv preprint.
How to cite: pIG-836_NY-ESO-1_TCR_FAS/OX40 was a gift from Alexander Marson (Addgene plasmid # 207499 ; http://n2t.net/addgene:207499 ; RRID:Addgene_207499)
